>Addgene plasmid #43980 | pCoofy19 | depositor full sequence | sequence record 59482 | pCoofy19 sequence 5794 bps
TGGCGAATGGG
[124 nt withheld, positions 12-135]
C
[91 nt withheld, positions 137-227]
A
[49 nt withheld, positions 229-277]
CCTTTGACGTTGGAGTCCACGTTCTTT
[37 nt withheld, positions 305-341]
ACCCTATCTCGGTCTATTCTTTTGATTTATAAGGGATTTTGCCGATTTCGGCCTATTGGTTAAAAAATGA
GCTGATTTAACAAAAATTTAACGCGAATTTTAACAAAATATTAACGTTTACAATTTCAGGTGGCACTTTT
CGGGGAAATGTGCGCGGAACCCCTATTTGTTTATTTTTCTAAATACATTCAAATATGTATCCGCTCATGA
ATTAATTCTTAGAAAAACTCATCGAGCATCAAATGAAACTGCAATTTATTCATATCAGGATTATCAATAC
CATATTTTTGAAAAAGCCGTTTCTGTAATGAAGGAGAAAACTCACCGAGGCAGTTCCATAGGATGGCAAG
ATCCTGGTATCGGTCTGCGATTCCGACTCGTCCAACATCAATACAACCTATTAATTTCCCCTCGTCAAAA
ATAAGGTTATCAAGTGAGAAATCACCATGAGTGACGACTGAATCCGGTGAGAATGGCAAAAGTTTATGCA
TTTCTTTCCAGACTTGTTCAACAGGCCAGCCATTACGCTCGTCATCAAAATCACTCGCATCAACCAAACC
GTTATTCATTCGTGATTGCGCCTGAGCGAGACGAAATACGCGATCGCTGTTAAAAGGACAATTACAAACA
GGAATCGAATGCAACCGGCGCAGGAACACTGCCAGCGCATCAACAATATTTTCACCTGAATCAGGATATT
CTTCTAATACCTGGAATGCTGTTTTCCCGGGGATCGCAGTGGTGAGTAACCATGCATCATCAGGAGTACG
GATAAAATGCTTGATGGTCGGAAGAGGCATAAATTCCGTCAGCCAGTTTAGTCTGACCATCTCATCTGTA
ACATCATTGGCAACGCTACCTTTGCCATGTTTCAGAAACAACTCTGGCGCATCGGGCTTCCCATACAATC
GATAGATTGTCGCACCTGATTGCCCGACATTATCGCGAGCCCATTTATACCCATATAAATCAGCATCCAT
GTTGGAATTTAATCGCGGCCTAGAGCAAGACGTTTCCCGTTGAATATGGCTCATAACACCCCTTGTATTA
CTGTTTATGTAAGCAGACAGTTTTATTGTTCATGACCAAAATCCCTTAACGTGAGTTTTCGTTCCACTGA
GCGTCAGACCCCGTAGAAAAGATCAAAGGATCTTCTTGAGATCCTTTTTTTCTGCGCGTAATCTGCTGCT
TGCAAACAAAAAAACCACCGCTACCAGCGGTGGTTTGTTTGCCGGATCAAGAGCTACCAACTCTTTTTCC
GAAGGTAACTGGCTTCAGCAGAGCGCAGATACCAAATACTGTCCTTCTAGTGTAGCCGTAGTTAGGCCAC
CACTTCAAGAACTCTGTAGCACCGCCTACATACCTCGCTCTGCTAATCCTGTTACCAGTGGCTGCTGCCA
GTGGCGATAAGTCGTGTCTTACCGGGTTGGACTCAAGACGATAGTTACCGGATAAGGCGCAGCGGTCGGG
CTGAACGGGGGGTTCGTGCACACAGCCCAGCTTGGAGCGAACGACCTACACCGAACTGAGATACCTACAG
CGTGAGCTATGAGAAAGCGCCACGCTTCCCGAAGGGAGAAAGGCGGACAGGTATCCGGTAAGCGGCAGGG
TCGGAACAGGAGAGCGCACGAGGGAGCTTCCAGGGGGAAACGCCTGGTATCTTTATAGTCCTGTCGGGTT
TCGCCACCTCTGACTTGAGCGTCGATTTTTGTGATGCTCGTCAGGGGGGCGGAGCCTATGGAAAAACGCC
AGCAACGCGGCCTTTTTACGGTTCCTGGCCTTTTGCTGGCCTTTTGCTCACATGTTCTTTCCTGCGTTAT
CCCCTGATTCTGTGGATAACCGTATTACCGCCTTTGAGTGAGCTGATACCGCTCGCCGCAGCCGAACGAC
CGAGCGCAGCGAGTCAGTGAGCGAGGAAGCGGAAGAGCGCCTGATGCGGTATTTTCTCCTTACGCATCTG
TGCGGTATTTCACACCGCATATATGGTGCACTCTCAGTACAATCTGCTCTGATGCCGCATAGTTAAGCCA
GTATACACTCCGCTATCGCTACGTGACTGGGTCATGGCTGCGCCCCGACACCCGCCAACACCCGCTGACG
CGCCCTGACGGGCTTGTCTGCTCCCGGCATCCGCTTACAGACAAGCTGTGACCGTCTCCGGGAGCTGCAT
GTGTCAGAGGTTTTCACCGTCATCACCGAAACGCGCGAGGCAGCTGCGGTAAAGCTCATCAGCGTGGTCG
TGAAGCGATTCACAGATGTCTGCCTGTTCATCCGCGTCCAGCTCGTTGAGTTTCTCCAGAAGCGTTAATG
TCTGGCTTCTGATAAAGCGGGCCATGTTAAGGGCGGTTTTTTCCTGTTTGGTCACTGATGCCTCCGTGTA
AGGGGGATTTCTGTTCATGGGGGTAATGATACCGATGAAACGAGAGAGGATGCTCACGATACGGGTTACT
GATGATGAACATGCCCGGTTACTGGAACGTTGTGAGGGTAAACAACTGGCGGTATGGATGCGGCGGGACC
AGAGAAAAATCACTCAGGGTCAATGCCAGCGCTTCGTTAATACAGATGTAGGTGTTCCACAGGGTAGCCA
GCAGCATCCTGCGATGCAGATCCGGAACATAATGGTGCAGGGCGCTGACTTCCGCGTTTCCAGACTTTAC
GAAACACGGAAACCGAAGACCATTCATGTTGTTGCTCAGGTCGCAGACGTTTTGCAGCAGCAGTCGCTTC
ACGTTCGCTCGCGTATCGGTGATTCATTCTGCTAACCAGTAAGGCAACCCCGCCAGCCTAGCCGGGTCCT
CAACGACAGGAGCACGATCATGCGCACCCGTGGGGCCGCCATGCCGGCGATAATGGCCTGCTTCTCGCCG
AAACGTTTGGTGGCGGGACCAGTGACGAAGGCTTGAGCGAGGGCGTGCAAGATTCCGAATACCGCAAGCG
ACAGGCCGATCATCGTCGCGCTCCAGCGAAAGCGGTCCTCGCCGAAAATGACCCAGAGCGCTGCCGGCAC
CTGTCCTACGAGTTGCATGATAAAGAAGACAGTCATAAGTGCGGCGACGATAGTCATGCCCCGCGCCCAC
CGGAAGGAGCTGACTGGGTTGAAGGCTCTCAAGGGCATCGGTCGAGATCCCGGTGCCTAATGAGTGAGCT
AACTTACATTAATTGCGTTGCGCTCACTGCCCGCTTTCCAGTCGGGAAACCTGTCGTGCCAGCTGCATTA
ATGAATCGGCCAACGCGCGGGGAGAGGCGGTTTGCGTATTGGGCGCCAGGGTGGTTTTTCTTTTCACCAG
TGAGACGGGCAACAGCTGATTGCCCTTCACCGCCTGGCCCTGAGAGAGTTGCAGCAAGCGGTCCACGCTG
GTTTGCCCCAGCAGGCGAAAATCCTGTTTGATGGTGGTTAACGGCGGGATATAACATGAGCTGTCTTCGG
TATCGTCGTATCCCACTACCGAGATATCCGCACCAACGCGCAGCCCGGACTCGGTAATGGCGCGCATTGC
GCCCAGCGCCATCTGATCGTTGGCAACCAGCATCGCAGTGGGAACGATGCCCTCATTCAGCATTTGCATG
GTTTGTTGAAAACCGGACATGGCACTCCAGTCGCCTTCCCGTTCCGCTATCGGCTGAATTTGATTGCGAG
TGAGATATTTATGCCAGCCAGCCAGACGCAGACGCGCCGAGACAGAACTTAATGGGCCCGCTAACAGCGC
GATTTGCTGGTGACCCAATGCGACCAGATGCTCCACGCCCAGTCGCGTACCGTCTTCATGGGAGAAAATA
ATACTGTTGATGGGTGTCTGGTCAGAGACATCAAGAAATAACGCCGGAACATTAGTGCAGGCAGCTTCCA
CAGCAATGGCATCCTGGTCATCCAGCGGATAGTTAATGATCAGCCCACTGACGCGTTGCGCGAGAAGATT
GTGCACCGCCGCTTTACAGGCTTCGACGCCGCTTCGTTCTACCATCGACACCACCACGCTGGCACCCAGT
TGATCGGCGCGAGATTTAATCGCCGCGACAATTTGCGACGGCGCGTGCAGGGCCAGACTGGAGGTGGCAA
CGCCAATCAGCAACGACTGTTTGCCCGCCAGTTGTTGTGCCACGCGGTTGGGAATGTAATTCAGCTCCGC
CATCGCCGCTTCCACTTTTTCCCGCGTTTTCGCAGAAACGTGGCTGGCCTGGTTCACCACGCGGGAAACG
GTCTGATAAGAGACACCGGCATACTCTGCGACATCGTATAACGTTACTGGTTTCACATTCACCACCCTGA
ATTGACTCTCTTCCGGGCGCTATCATGCCATACCGCGAAAGGTTTTGCGCCATTCGATGGTGTCCGGGAT
CTCGACGCTCTCCCTTATGCGACTCCTGCATTAGGAAGCAGCCCAGTAGTAGGTTGAGGCCGTTGAGCAC
CGCCGCCGCAAGGAATGGTGCATGCAAGGAGATGGCGCCCAACAGTCCCCCGGCCACGGGGCCTGCCACC
ATACCCACGCCGAAACAAGCGCTCATGAGCCCGAAGTGGCGAGCCCGATCTTCCCCATCGGTGATGTCGG
CGATATAGGCGCCAGCAACCGCACCTGTGGCGCCGGTGATGCCGGCCACGATGCGTCCGGCGTAGAGGAT
CGAGATCTCGATCCCGCGAAATTAATACGACTCACTATAGGGGAATTGTGAGCGGATAACAATTCCCCTC
TAGAAATAATTTTGTTTAACTTTAAGAAGGAGATATACAATGAAGCGACGATGGAAAAAGAATTTCATAG
CCGTCTCAGCAGCCAACCGCTTTAAGAAAATCTCATCCTCCGGGGCACTTTTACCGCGGCTGGAAGTTCT
GTTCCAGGGGCCCATGGACTAATGAGGTACCGGATCCGAATTCGAGCTCCGTCGACAAGCTTGATATCGA
ATTCCTGCAGCCCAAACTGCAGTTGACAACATAAAAACTTTGTGTTATACTTGTAACGTAAGGAGGTAAT
GATTCAGTTTAAGGTTTACACCTATAAAAGAGAGAGCCGTTATCGTCTGTTTGTGGATGTACAGAGTGAT
ATTATTGACACGCCCGGGCGACGGATGGTGATCCCCCTGGCCAGTGCACGTCTGCTGTCAGATAAAGTCT
CCCGTGAACTTTACCCGGTGGTGCATATCGGGGATGAAAGCTGGCGCATGATGACCACCGATATGGCCAG
TGTGCCGGTCTCCGTTATCGGGGAAGAAGTGGCTGATCTCAGCCACCGCGAAAATGACATCAAAAACGCC
ATTAACCTGATGTTCTGGGGAATATAAGCTTGCGGCCGCACTCGAGCACCACCACCACCACCACTGAGAT
CCGGCTGCTAACAAAGCCCGAAAGGAAGCTGAGTTGGCTGCTGCCACCGCTGAGCAATAACTAGCATAAC
CCCTTGGGGCCTCTAAACGGGTCTTGAGGGGTTTTTTGCTGAAAGGAGGAACTATATCCGGAT
Features (pLannotate 1.2.2; 21 found; start..end, strand, type, name):
     12..467     +  rep_origin     f1 ori (sequence partly withheld): f1 bacteriophage origin of replication; arrow indicates direction of (+) strand synthesis
    494..551     +  promoter       AmpR promoter (fragment): bla
    560..1375    -  CDS            KanR: aminoglycoside phosphotransferase; aph(3')-Ia; confers resistance to kanamycin in bacteria or G418 (Geneticin®) in eukaryotes
   1497..2085    +  rep_origin     ori: high-copy-number ColE1/pMB1/pBR322/pUC origin of replication
   2271..2413    -  misc_feature   bom: basis of mobility region from pBR322
   2515..2706    -  CDS            rop: Rop protein, which maintains plasmids at low copy number; rop
   2723..3103    +  CDS            YPB1_ECOLX: Protein predicted: Swiss-Prot protein existence level 4. From Escherichia coli.
   3175..3466    -  CDS            TcR (fragment): tetracycline efflux protein; tet; confers resistance to tetracycline
   3481..3502    -  protein_bind   CAP binding site: CAP binding activates transcription in the presence of cAMP. E. coli catabolite activator protein
   3515..4597    -  CDS            lacI: lac repressor; lacI; The lac repressor binds to the lac operator to inhibit transcription in E. coli. This inhibition can be relieved by adding lactose or isopropyl-β-D-thiogalactopyranoside (IPTG).
   4598..4675    -  promoter       lacI promoter: lacI
   4683..4962    -  CDS            TcR (fragment): tetracycline efflux protein; tet; confers resistance to tetracycline
   4984..5002    +  promoter       T7 promoter: promoter for bacteriophage T7 RNA polymerase
   5003..5027    +  protein_bind   lac operator: The lac repressor binds to the lac operator to inhibit transcription in E. coli. This inhibition can be relieved by adding lactose or isopropyl-β-D-thiogalactopyranoside (IPTG). lac repressor encoded by lacI
   5042..5064    +  RBS            RBS: efficient ribosome binding site from bacteriophage T7 gene 10 (Olins and Rangwala, 1989)
   5074..5151    +  CDS            CBP: calmodulin-binding peptide derived from skeletal muscle myosin light chain kinase; binds calmodulin with nanomolar affinity in the presence of calcium
   5223..5254    -  misc_feature   MCS (fragment): pBluescript multiple cloning site
   5316..5618    +  CDS            ccdB: CcdB, a bacterial toxin that poisons DNA gyrase; ccdB; Plasmids containing the ccdB gene cannot be propagated in standard E. coli strains.
   5638..5655    +  CDS            9xHis (fragment): 9xHis affinity tag
   5665..5714    +  CDS            SET1 (fragment): solubility-enhancement tag derived from T7 phage gene 10B
   5722..5769    +  terminator     T7 terminator: transcription terminator for bacteriophage T7 RNA polymerase
