[The description below was written by a language model from this plasmid's Addgene catalogue record and pLannotate feature annotations shown in this document.]
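Description:
pCoofy19 is an empty bacterial expression backbone of 5,794 bp derived from the pET series (via pCoofy1) and built for ligation-independent, parallel cloning of protein-coding inserts. It is maintained in E. coli through a ColE1/pBR322-type origin accompanied by the bom region and the rop gene, which keeps copy number low, and it is selected with kanamycin through an aph(3')-Ia resistance gene. An f1 phage origin is also present, and the annotation picks up short tetracycline-resistance fragments that are remnants of the pBR322 lineage rather than functional markers.

The expression cassette follows the standard pET layout: a T7 promoter followed by a lac operator and the T7 gene 10 ribosome binding site, with a plasmid-borne lacI gene providing repression that can be relieved with IPTG in hosts supplying T7 RNA polymerase. Translation begins with an N-terminal calmodulin-binding peptide (CBP), which allows calcium-dependent affinity capture on calmodulin. Downstream sits a ccdB cassette, the recorded backbone modification, encoding a gyrase poison that kills ordinary E. coli strains. Replacing ccdB with the gene of interest therefore gives negative selection against uncut or parental vector, yielding essentially background-free cloning, and the unmodified plasmid must be kept in a ccdB-tolerant strain. After ccdB the feature table lists a short His-tag fragment and a fragment resembling a T7 gene 10B-derived sequence before the T7 terminator. The catalogue lists only the N-terminal CBP tag, so it is unclear whether these downstream elements would be fused to an inserted protein. No insert is present, and the vector is intended for producing CBP-tagged recombinant proteins.
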