Addgene plasmid #43980: pCoofy19
Purpose: (Empty Backbone)
Depositing lab: Sabine Suppmann. Depositing organization: Max Planck Institute of Biochemistry. Publication: A new method to customize protein expression vectors for fast, efficient and background free parallel cloning. Scholz J, Besir H, Strasser C, Suppmann S. BMC Biotechnol. 2013 Feb 14;13(1):12. 10.1186/1472-6750-13-12 PubMed 23410102.
Backbone
  Vector backbone: pET, pCoofy1
  Backbone manufacturer: Novagen
  Backbone size (bp): 5794
  Modifications to backbone: Insertion of Llp-ccdB
  Vector type: Bacterial Expression
  Promoter: T7
  Tag / fusion protein: CBP (N terminal on backbone)
Growth in bacteria
  Bacterial resistance: Kanamycin, 50 μg/mL
  Growth temperature: 37°C
  Growth strain: DB3.1
  Growth instructions: ccdB Survival cells are NOT suitable for the unmodified plasmid containing the ccdB gene. The plasmid is provided in the recommended DB3.1 strain.
  Copy number: Low Copy
Gene/Insert
  Cloning method: Ligation Independent Cloning
  Sequencing primers: 5′ 5' TAATACGACTCACTATAGGG 3'; 3′ 5' GCTAGTTATTGCTCAGCGG 3'
Terms and licenses: Academic/Nonprofit Terms; Industry Terms: Not Available to Industry
Depositor comments: Test each preparation of the plasmid by transforming it into non-resistant cells (ex. DH5a) to ensure negative selection by ccdB kills all the transformed cells as expected.
How to cite: pCoofy19 was a gift from Sabine Suppmann (Addgene plasmid # 43980 ; http://n2t.net/addgene:43980 ; RRID:Addgene_43980)
