>Addgene plasmid #43980 | pCoofy19 | addgene partial sequence | sequence record 62743 | pBRrevBam 5'-GGTGATGTCGGCGATATAGG-3'
GCCGGCCACGATGCGTCCGGCGTAGAGGATCGAGATCTCGATCCCGCGAAATTAATACGACTCACTATAG
GGGAATTGTGAGCGGATAACAATTCCCCTCTAGAAATAATTTTGTTTAACTTTAAGAAGGAGATATACAA
TGAAGCGACGATGGAAAAAGAATTTCATAGCCGTCTCAGCAGCCAACCGCTTTAAGAAAATCTCATCCTC
CGGGGCACTTTTACCGCGGCTGGAAGTTCTGTTCCAGGGGCCCATGGACTAATGAGGTACCGGATCCGAA
TTCGAGCTCCGTCGACAAGCTTGATATCGAATTCCTGCAGCCCAAACTGCAGTTGACAACATAAAAACTT
TGTGTTATACTTGTAACGTAAGGAGGTAATGATTCAGTTTAAGGTTTACACCTATAAAAGAGAGAGCCGT
TATCGTCTGTTTGTGGATGTACAGAGTGATATTATTGACACGCCCGGGCGACGGATGGTGATCCCCCTGG
CCAGTGCACGTCTGCTGTCAGATAAAGTCTCCCGTGAACTTTACCCGGTGGTGCATATCGGGGATGAAAG
CTGGCGCATGATGACCACCGATATGGCCAGTGTGCCGGTCTCCGTTATCGGGGAAGAAGTGGCTGATCTC
AGCCACCGCGAAAATGACATCAAAAACGCCATTAACCTGATGTTCTGGGGAATATAAGCTTGCGGCCGCA
CTCGAGCACCACCACCACCACCACTGAGATCCGGCTGCTAACAAAGCCCGAAAGGAAGCTGAGTTGGCTG
CTGCCACCGCTGAGCAATAACTAGCATAACCCCTTGGGGCCTCTAAACGGGTCTTGAGGGGTTTTTTGCT
GAAAGGAGGAACTATATCCGGATTGGCGAATGGGACGCGCCCTGTA
